>Addgene plasmid #192284 | pCas-MmdCas12m-CBE1 | addgene full sequence | sequence record 417627 | Addgene NGS Result
ATGCACGAACCCCCCGTTCAGTCCGACCGCTGCGCCTTATCCGGTAACTATCGTCTTGAGTCCAACCCGG
AAAGACATGCAAAAGCACCACTGGCAGCAGCCACTGGTAATTGATTTAGAGGAGTTAGTCTTGAAGTCAT
GCGCCGGTTAAGGCTAAACTGAAAGGACAAGTTTTGGTGACTGCGCTCCTCCAAGCCAGTTACCTCGGTT
CAAAGAGTTGGTAGCTCAGAGAACCTTCGAAAAACCGCCCTGCAAGGCGGTTTTTTCGTTTTCAGAGCAA
GAGATTACGCGCAGACCAAAACGATCTCAAGAAGATCATCTTATTAATCAGATAAAATATTTCTAGGCTC
ATGAGCCCGAAGTGGCGAGCCCGATCTTCCCCATCGGTGATGTCGGCGATATAGGCGCCAGCAACCGCAC
CTGTGGCGCTGGTGATGCCGGCCACGATGCGTCCGGCGTAGAGGATCTGCTCATGTTTGACAGCTTATCA
TCGATGCATCTGACAGCTAGCTCAGTCCTAGGTATAATGCTAGCGAGCTCAGGAGGACATCATGACAACA
ATGACAGTACATACAATGGGAGTACATTATAAGTGGCAGATCCCCGAAGTCCTTCGGCAGCAACTGTGGT
TAGCACATAACCTGCGGGAAGATCTGGTATCGCTTCAGTTAGCATATGATGATGATTTAAAGGCAATTTG
GTCATCGTATCCCGACGTAGCACAGGCAGAAGATACAATGGCAGCAGCCGAAGCAGATGCAGTTGCACTG
TCGGAACGGGTTAAACAGGCACGGATTGAAGCACGGTCGAAAAAGATTTCGACAGAACTGACACAACAGT
TACGGGATGCAAAAAAACGGTTAAAAGATGCCCGGCAAGCACGGCGGGATGCAATTGCAGTTGTAAAGGA
TGACGCAGCCGAACGGCGGAAGGCACGGTCGGATCAATTAGCAGCAGATCAGAAGGCACTGTATGGGCAA
TATTGCCGAGATGGAGATCTGTATTGGGCATCGTTTAATACAGTACTGGATCACCATAAAACAGCCGTTA
AGCGAATCGCAGCACAACGGGCCTCAGGGAAACCGGCAACTCTTCGACACCACCGGTTTGACGGATCGGG
AACAATTGCAGTACAGCTGCAGCGGCAGGCAGGGGCACCGCCGCGGACACCCATGGTCTTAGCAGATGAA
GCAGGAAAATATCGGAATGTACTTCATATCCCCGGGTGGACTGATCCCGACGTATGGGAACAGATGACAC
GGTCACAATGCCGGCAATCGGGGCGGGTTACAGTACGGATGCGGTGCGGATCGACAGATGGACAGCCCCA
GTGGATTGATCTACCGGTACAAGTACATCGCTGGTTACCGGCAGATGCAGATATTACAGGAGCAGAATTA
GTTGTCACACGGGTTGCAGGAATTTATCGGGCAAAACTGTGTGTTACAGCACGGATTGGGGATACTGAAC
CCGTTACATCGGGGCCGACAGTAGCATTACATCTGGGATGGCGCTCGACAGAAGAAGGAACAGCAGTAGC
AACTTGGCGGTCAGATGCCCCCCTGGATATTCCCTTTGGACTACGGACAGTAATGCGGGTTGACGCCGCA
GGGACATCGGGGATTATTGTAGTACCCGCAACAATTGAACGGCGGCTGACTCGGACTGAAAATATTGCAT
CGTCGCGGTCGCTGGCACTAGACGCACTACGGGATAAGGTTGTCGGGTGGCTATCAGATAACGATGCCCC
CACATACCGGGATGCCCCGCTGGAAGCAGCCACTGTTAAGCAGTGGAAGTCACCCCAGCGCTTTGCCTCG
CTAGCACATGCATGGAAGGATAATGGAACAGAAATTTCGGATATTTTATGGGCATGGTTTTCGTTAGATC
GCAAACAATGGGCACAACAAGAAAATGGGCGGCGGAAAGCCTTAGGGCATCGGGATGATTTATATCGGCA
GATTGCAGCAGTAATTTCGGATCAGGCAGGACATGTTTTAGTTGCAGATACATCGGTAGCAGAATTATCG
GCACGGGCAATGGAACGGACTGAATTACCCACAGAAGTACAACAGAAAATTGATCGGCGGCGGGACCATG
CAGCACCCGGGGGGCTACGGGCATCGGTTGTAGCAGCAATGACACGCGATGGAGTCCCCGTCACAATTGT
TGCCGCCGCAGACTTTACTCGGACTCATTCGCGCTGCGGACATGTTAATCCCGCCGATGATCGGTATCTG
TCGAATCCCGTACGGTGCGACGGATGCGGGGCAATGTATGATCAAGATCGGTCGTTCGTTACTCTGATGC
TGCGCGCAGCAACTGCCCCCTCGAACCCCGGTGGAGGAGGTTCTGGAGGTGGAGGTTCTGCTGAGTATGT
GCGAGCCCTCTTTGACTTTAATGGGAATGATGAAGAGGATCTTCCCTTTAAGAAAGGAGACATCCTGAGA
ATCCGGGATAAGCCTGAGGAGCAGTGGTGGAATGCAGAGGACAGCGAAGGAAAGAGGGGGATGATTCCTG
TCCCTTACGTGGAGAAGTATTCCGGAGACTATAAGGACCACGACGGAGACTACAAGGATCATGATATTGA
TTACAAAGACGATGACGATAAGTCTAGGCTCGAGTCCGGAGACTATAAGGACCACGACGGAGACTACAAG
GATCATGATATTGATTACAAAGACGATGACGATAAGTCTAGGATGACCGACGCTGAGTACGTGAGAATCC
ATGAGAAGTTGGACATCTACACGTTTAAGAAACAGTTTTTCAACAACAAAAAATCCGTGTCGCATAGATG
CTACGTTCTCTTTGAATTAAAACGACGGGGTGAACGTAGAGCGTGTTTTTGGGGCTATGCTGTGAATAAA
CCACAGAGCGGGACAGAACGTGGCATTCACGCCGAAATCTTTAGCATTAGAAAAGTCGAAGAATACCTGC
GCGACAACCCCGGACAATTCACGATAAATTGGTACTCATCCTGGAGTCCTTGTGCAGATTGCGCTGAAAA
GATCTTAGAATGGTATAACCAGGAGCTGCGGGGGAACGGCCACACTTTGAAAATCTGGGCTTGCAAACTC
TATTACGAGAAAAATGCGAGGAATCAAATTGGGCTGTGGAACCTCAGAGATAACGGGGTTGGGTTGAATG
TAATGGTAAGTGAACACTACCAATGTTGCAGGAAAATATTCATCCAATCGTCGCACAATCAATTGAATGA
GAATAGATGGCTTGAGAAGACTTTGAAGCGAGCTGAAAAACGACGGAGCGAGTTGTCCATTATGATTCAG
GTAAAAATACTCCACACCACTAAGAGTCCTGCTGTTTCTAGAATGACCAACCTTTCCGACATCATAGAGA
AGGAAACAGGCAAACAGTTGGTCATCCAAGAGTCGATACTCATGCTTCCTGAAGAAGTTGAGGAGGTCAT
TGGGAATAAGCCGGAAAGTGACATTCTCGTACACACTGCGTATGATGAGAGCACCGATGAGAACGTGATG
CTGCTCACGTCAGATGCCCCAGAGTACAAACCCTGGGCTCTGGTGATTCAGGACTCTAATGGAGAGAACA
AGATCAAGATGCTAGGACTGGTTGCATAAAAGCTTGGCTGTTTTGGCGGATGAGAGAAGATTTTCAGCCT
GATACAGATTAAATCAGAACGCAGAAGCGGTCTGATAAAACAGAATTTGCCTGGCGGCAGTAGCGCGGTG
GTCCCACCTGACCCCATGCCGAACTCAGAAGTGAAACGCCGTAGCGCCGATGGTAGTGTGGGGTCTCCCC
ATGCGAGAGTAGGGAACTGCCAGGCATCAAATAAAACGAAAGGCTCAGTCGAAAGACTGGGCCTTTCGTT
TTATCTGTTGTTTGTCGGTGAACGCTCTCCTGAGTAGGACAAATCCGCCGGGAGCGGATTTGAACGTTGC
GAAGCAACGGCCCGGAGGGTGGCGGGCAGGACGCCCGCCATAAACTGCCAGGCATCAAATTAAGCAGAAG
GCCATCCTGACGGATGGCCTTTTTGCGTTTCTACAAACTCTTTTGTTTATTTTTCTAAATACATTCAAAT
ATGTATCCGCTCATGAGACAATAACCCTGATAAATGCTTCAATAATATTGAAAAAGGAAGAGTATGAGTA
TTCAACATTTCCGTGTCGCCCTTATTCCCTTTTTTGCGGCATTTTGCCTTCCTGTTTTTGCTCACCCAGA
AACGCTGGTGAAAGTAAAAGATGCTGAAGATCAGTTGGGTGCAGCAAACTATTAACTGGCGAACTACTTA
CTCTAGCTTCCCGGCAACAATTAATAGACTGGATGGAGGCGGATAAAGTTGCAGGACCACTTCTGCGCTC
GGCCCTTCCGGCTGGCTGGTTTATTGCTGATAAATCTGGAGCCGGTGAGCGTGGGTCTCGCGGTATCATT
GCAGCACTGGGGCCAGATGGTAAGCCCTCCCGTATCGTAGTTATCTACACGACGGGGAGTCAGGCAACTA
TGGATGAACGAAATAGACAGATCGCTGAGATAGGTGCCTCACTGATTAAGCATTGGTAACTGTCAGACCA
AGTTTACTCATATATACTTTAGATTGATT
[125 nt withheld, positions 4580-4704]
C
[141 nt withheld, positions 4706-4846]
CCTTTGACGTTGGAGTCCACGTTCTTT
[37 nt withheld, positions 4874-4910]
ACCCTATCTCGGGCTATTCTTTTGATTTATAAGGGATTTTGCCGATTTCGGCCTATTGGTTAAAAAATGA
GCTGATTTAACAAAAATTTAACGCGAATTTTAACAAAATATTAACGTTTACAATTTAAAAGGATCTAGGT
GAAGATCCTTTTTGATAATCTCATGACCAAAATCCCTTAACGTGAGTTTTCGTTCCACTGAGCGTCAGAC
CCCGTAGAAAAGATCAAAGGATCTTCTTGAGATCCTTTTTTTCTGCGCGTAATCTGCTGCTTGCAAACAA
AAAAACCACCGCTACCAGCGGTGGTTTGTTTGCCGGATCAAGAGCTACCAACTCTTTTTCCGAAGGTAAC
TGGCTTCAGCAGAGCGCAGATACCAAATACTGTCCTTCTAGTGTAGCCGTAGTTAGGCCACCACTTCAAG
AACTCTGTAGCACCGCCTACATACCTCGCTCTGCTAATCCTGTTACCAGTCAGGCATTTGAGAAGCACAC
GGTCACACTGCTTCCGGTAGTCAATAAACCGGTAAACCAGCAATAGACATAAGCGGCTATTTAACGACCC
TGCCCTGAACCGACGACCGGGTCGAATTTGCTTTCGAATTTCTGCCATTCATCCGCTTATTATCACTTAT
TCAGGCGTAGCAACCAGGCGTTTAAGGGCACCAATAACTGCCTTAAAAAAATTACGCCCCGCCCTGCCAC
TCATCGCAGTACTGTTGTAATTCATTAAGCATTCTGCCGACATGGAAGCCATCACAAACGGCATGATGAA
CCTGAATCGCCAGCGGCATCAGCACCTTGTCGCCTTGCGTATAATATTTGCCCATGGTGAAAACGGGGGC
GAAGAAGTTGTCCATATTGGCCACGTTTAAATCAAAACTGGTGAAACTCACCCAGGGATTGGCTGAGACG
AAAAACATATTCTCAATAAACCCTTTAGGGAAATAGGCCAGGTTTTCACCGTAACACGCCACATCTTGCG
AATATATGTGTAGAAACTGCCGGAAATCGTCGTGGTATTCACTCCAGAGCGATGAAAACGTTTCAGTTTG
CTCATGGAAAACGGTGTAACAAGGGTGAACACTATCCCATATCACCAGCTCACCGTCTTTCATTGCCATA
CGGAATTCCGGATGAGCATTCATCAGGCGGGCAAGAATGTGAATAAAGGCCGGATAAAACTTGTGCTTAT
TTTTCTTTACGGTCTTTAAAAAGGCCGTAATATCCAGCTGAACGGTCTGGTTATAGGTACATTGAGCAAC
TGACTGAAATGCCTCAAAATGTTCTTTACGATGCCATTGGGATATATCAACGGTGGTATATCCAGTGATT
TTTTTCTCCATTTTAGCTTCCTTAGCTCCTGAAAATCTCGATAACTCAAAAAATACGCCCGGTAGTGATC
TTATTTCATTATGGTGAAAGTTGGAACCTCTTACGTGCCGATCAACGTCTCATTTTCGCCAAAAGTTGGC
CCAGGGCTTCCCGGTATCAACAGGGACACCAGGATTTATTTATTCTGCGAAGTGATCTTCCGTCACAGGT
ATTTATTCGGCGCAAAGTGCGTCGGGTGATGCTGCCAACTTACTGATTTAGTGTATGATGGTGTTTTTGA
GGTGCTCCAGTGGCTTCTGTTTCTATCAGCTGTCCCTCCTGTTCAGCTACTGACGGGGTGGTGCGTAACG
GCAAAAGCACCGCCGGACATCAGCGCTAGCGGAGTGTATACTGGCTTACTATGTTGGCACTGATGAGGGT
GTCAGTGAAGTGCTTCATGTGGCAGGAGAAAAAAGGCTGCACCGGTGCGTCAGCAGAATATGTGATACAG
GATATATTCCGCTTCCTCGCTCACTGACTCGCTACGCTCGGTCGTTCGACTGCGGCGAGCGGAAATGGCT
TACGAACGGGGCGGAGATTTCCTGGAAGATGCCAGGAAGATACTTAACAGGGAAGTGAGAGGGCCGCGGC
AAAGCCGTTTTTCCATAGGCTCCGCCCCCCTGACAAGCATCACGAAATCTGACGCTCAAATCAGTGGTGG
CGAAACCCGACAGGACTATAAAGATACCAGGCGTTTCCCCCTGGCGGCTCCCTCGTGCGCTCTCCTGTTC
CTGCCTTTCGGTTTACCGGTGTCATTCCGCTGTTATGGCCGCGTTTGTCTCATTCCACGCCTGACACTCA
GTTCCGGGTAGGCAGTTCGCTCCAAGCTGGACTGT
Features (pLannotate 1.2.2; 19 found; start..end, strand, type, name):
    347..467     -  CDS            TcR (fragment): tetracycline efflux protein; tet; confers resistance to tetracycline
    477..495     +  promoter       tet promoter (fragment): E. coli promoter for tetracycline efflux protein gene
    501..534     +  promoter       J23119 promoter: bacterial promoter (Registry of Standard Biological Parts BBa J23119)
   2301..2540    +  CDS            Crk (fragment): CRK_MOUSE - Also known as Crko. Experimental evidence at protein level: Swiss-Prot protein existence level 1. Isoform CRK-II: Regulates cell adhesion, spreading and migration. Mediates attachment-induced MAPK8 activation, membrane ruffling and cell motility in a Rac-dependent manner. Involved in phagocytosis of apoptotic cells and cell motility via its interaction with DOCK1 and DOCK4 (By similarity). May regulate the EFNA5-EPHA3 signaling (PubMed:11870224). From Mus musculus (Mouse).
   2703..3327    +  CDS            PmCDA1 (fragment): cytidine deaminase from the sea lamprey Petromyzon marinus (Rogozin et al., 2007)
   3333..3584    +  CDS            UGI: UNGI_BPPB2 - Experimental evidence at protein level: Swiss-Prot protein existence level 1. This protein binds specifically and reversibly to the host uracil-DNA glycosylase, preventing removal of uracil residues from PBS2 DNA by the host uracil-excision repair system. From Bacillus phage PBS2 (Bacteriophage PBS2).
   3689..3804    +  ncRNA          5S rRNA: Accession: RF00001 - 5S ribosomal RNA
   3808..3894    +  terminator     rrnB T1 terminator: Escherichia coli rrnB; transcription terminator T1 from the E. coli rrnB gene
   3986..4013    +  terminator     rrnB T2 terminator: transcription terminator T2 from the E. coli rrnB gene
   4032..4123    +  promoter       AmpR promoter: bla
   4124..4243    +  CDS            AmpR (fragment): β-lactamase; bla; confers resistance to ampicillin, carbenicillin, and related antibiotics
   4244..4538    +  CDS            bla(M) (fragment): β-lactamase lacking the signal sequence; bla(M); allows cytosolic expression of β-lactamase
   4581..4961    +  rep_origin     M13 ori (sequence partly withheld): M13 bacteriophage origin of replication; arrow indicates direction of (+) strand synthesis
   5147..5380    +  rep_origin     ori (fragment): high-copy-number ColE1/pMB1/pBR322/pUC origin of replication
   5592..6251    -  CDS            CmR: chloramphenicol acetyltransferase; cat; confers resistance to chloramphenicol
   6252..6354    -  promoter       cat promoter: promoter of the E. coli cat gene encoding chloramphenicol acetyltransferase
   6475..6618    +  mobile_element IS1 (fragment): prokaryotic transposable element IS1
   6737..6792    -  rep_origin     RSF ori (fragment): Plasmids containing the RSF 1030 origin of replication can be propagated in E. coli cells that contain additional plasmids with compatible origins.
   6880..310     -  rep_origin     p15A ori (across the origin): Plasmids containing the medium-copy-number p15A origin of replication can be propagated in E. coli cells that contain a second plasmid with the ColE1 origin.
