[The description below was written by a language model from this plasmid's Addgene catalogue record and pLannotate feature annotations shown in this document.]
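Description:
pCas-MmdCas12m-CBE1 is a bacterial expression plasmid built on the pBAD33 backbone that produces a Cas12m-based cytosine base editor in E. coli. It replicates from the p15A origin, which keeps copy number low and makes it compatible with a second ColE1-type plasmid, for example one supplying a guide RNA or a target. Selection is by chloramphenicol through the cat gene and its native promoter. The feature table also picks up backbone remnants typical of pBAD33-derived vectors: fragments of the β-lactamase and tetracycline resistance genes, an M13 origin, an IS1 fragment and partial ColE1-type and RSF origin matches. None of these is recorded as a functional marker.

The insert, MmdCas12m-CDA-UGI, fuses the miniature type V effector Cas12m from Mycolicibacterium mucogenicum CCH10-A2, carrying a D485A substitution, to the sea lamprey cytidine deaminase PmCDA1 and the phage PBS2 uracil-DNA glycosylase inhibitor UGI. In such an arrangement, the RNA-guided protein brings the deaminase to a target site, where cytosines are converted to uracil. UGI blocks uracil excision repair so that the C-to-T change is retained. The Cas12m coding region itself is not annotated. It presumably occupies the unlabelled stretch upstream of PmCDA1, and the short "Crk" match ahead of the deaminase is probably a linker-domain similarity rather than a deliberate payload. Expression is constitutive: the catalogue names the promoter as PJ23108, while the annotation tool labels the element as the closely related J23119. Transcription ends at the rrnB T1 and T2 terminators. No guide RNA cassette is annotated. The associated publication characterises Cas12m as a DNA-binding effector that blocks transcription, and this construct adapts that binding activity for base editing in bacteria.
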