Addgene plasmid #192284: pCas-MmdCas12m-CBE1
Purpose: MmdCas12m-CBE1 expressed under a constitutive promoter
Depositing lab: John van der Oost. Depositing organization: Wageningen University, Department Agrotechnology & Food Sciences. Publication: The miniature CRISPR-Cas12m effector binds DNA to block transcription. Wu WY, Mohanraju P, Liao C, Adiego-Perez B, Creutzburg SCA, Makarova KS, Keessen K, Lindeboom TA, Khan TS, Prinsen S, Joosten R, Yan WX, Migur A, Laffeber C, Scott DA, Lebbink JHG, Koonin EV, Beisel CL, van der Oost J. Mol Cell. 2022 Dec 1;82(23):4487-4502.e7. doi: 10.1016/j.molcel.2022.11.003. Epub 2022 Nov 24. PubMed 36427491.
Backbone
  Vector backbone: pBAD33
  Vector type: Bacterial Expression, CRISPR
Growth in bacteria
  Bacterial resistance: Chloramphenicol, 25 μg/mL
  Growth temperature: 37°C
  Growth strain: DH5alpha
  Copy number: Low Copy
Gene/Insert
  Gene/Insert name: MmdCas12m-CDA-UGI
  Species: Mycolicibacterium mucogenicum CCH10-A2
  Mutation: D485A
  Promoter: PJ23108
  Cloning method: Gibson Cloning
  Sequencing primers: 5′ ggtgatgtcggcgatatagg
Terms and licenses: Academic/Nonprofit Terms; Industry Terms: Not Available to Industry
How to cite: pCas-MmdCas12m-CBE1 was a gift from John van der Oost (Addgene plasmid # 192284 ; http://n2t.net/addgene:192284 ; RRID:Addgene_192284)
